Addgene plasmid #84612: pCRISPRyl_MFE1
Purpose: Introduces DSB at MFE1 locus in Y. lipolytica
Depositing lab: Ian Wheeldon. Depositing organization: University of California, Riverside. Publication: Standardized markerless gene integration for pathway engineering in Yarrowia lipolytica. Schwartz C, Shabbir-Hussain M, Frogue K, Blenner M, Wheeldon I. ACS Synth Biol. 2016 Dec 19. 10.1021/acssynbio.6b00285 PubMed 27989123.
Backbone
  Vector backbone: pUC19
  Backbone size w/o insert (bp): 2623
  Total vector size (bp): 11822
  Vector type: Yeast Expression, CRISPR, Synthetic Biology
  Selectable markers: LEU2
Growth in bacteria
  Bacterial resistance: Ampicillin, 100 μg/mL
  Growth temperature: 37°C
  Growth strain: DH5alpha
  Copy number: High Copy
Gene/Insert
  Gene/Insert name: Cas9
  gRNA/shRNA sequence: AGTCTCACCGAAACCAACCA
  Promoter: UAS1B8-TEF(136)
  Cloning method: Restriction Enzyme; 5′ cloning site BssHII (not destroyed); 3′ cloning site NheI (not destroyed)
  Sequencing primers: 5′ TEF; 3′ CYC
Resource information
  A portion of this plasmid was derived from a plasmid made by: Addgene material #44380 (UAS1B8-TEF promoter) is used to express Cas9
Terms and licenses: Academic/Nonprofit Terms; Industry Terms: Not Available to Industry
How to cite: pCRISPRyl_MFE1 was a gift from Ian Wheeldon (Addgene plasmid # 84612 ; http://n2t.net/addgene:84612 ; RRID:Addgene_84612)
