[The description below was written by a language model from this plasmid's Addgene catalogue record and pLannotate feature annotations shown in this document.]
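Description:
pCRISPRyl_MFE1 is an all-in-one CRISPR-Cas9 plasmid of about 11.8 kb for genome editing in the oleaginous yeast Yarrowia lipolytica, built on a pUC19 backbone. In E. coli it is maintained at high copy through the ColE1/pUC origin and selected with ampicillin via the β-lactamase gene. The lacZα, lac promoter/operator, lacI, bom and rop fragments in the annotation are backbone remnants with no apparent role in the design. In yeast, selection relies on a LEU2 marker, annotated as the Y. lipolytica 3-isopropylmalate dehydrogenase gene, which complements leucine auxotrophy. The feature table does not annotate a yeast replication origin or centromere element, so the record does not state how the plasmid is maintained in Yarrowia.

The main insert is Streptococcus pyogenes Cas9, cloned between BssHII and NheI sites. It is driven by the strong hybrid UAS1B8-TEF(136) promoter, which combines tandem upstream activating sequences with a truncated TEF core promoter, and it is terminated by the S. cerevisiae CYC1 terminator. A separate guide RNA cassette comprises a tRNA element placed just upstream of a short gap, presumably holding the 20-nt spacer, followed by the S. pyogenes gRNA scaffold. Such a layout is typical of tRNA-based RNA polymerase III expression, in which tRNA processing releases the mature guide, although the promoter for this cassette is not annotated.

The guide targets the MFE1 locus, where Cas9 introduces a double-strand break. According to the associated work, the plasmid is used for standardized, markerless gene integration at defined genomic sites for pathway engineering in Y. lipolytica, presumably together with a homology donor supplied separately.
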