Features (pLannotate 1.2.2; 15 found; start..end, strand, type, name):
    137..236     +  misc_feature   bom (fragment): basis of mobility region from pBR322
    242..399     -  CDS            lacZα (fragment): LacZα fragment of β-galactosidase; lacZ fragment
   1740..5843    +  CDS            cas9: CAS9_STRP1 - Also known as csn1 From Streptococcus pyogenes serotype M1.
   5887..6134    +  terminator     CYC1 terminator: S. cerevisiae CYC1; transcription terminator for CYC1
   6175..6197    -  protein_bind   lac operator (fragment): The lac repressor binds to the lac operator to inhibit transcription in E. coli. This inhibition can be relieved by adding lactose or isopropyl-β-D-thiogalactopyranoside (IPTG). lac repressor encoded by lacI
   6201..6231    -  promoter       lac promoter: promoter for the E. coli lac operon
   6246..6267    -  protein_bind   CAP binding site: CAP binding activates transcription in the presence of cAMP. E. coli catabolite activator protein
   6280..6372    -  CDS            lacI (fragment): lac repressor; lacI; The lac repressor binds to the lac operator to inhibit transcription in E. coli. This inhibition can be relieved by adding lactose or isopropyl-β-D-thiogalactopyranoside (IPTG).
   6555..7143    -  rep_origin     ori: high-copy-number ColE1/pMB1/pBR322/pUC origin of replication
   7314..8174    -  CDS            AmpR: β-lactamase; bla; confers resistance to ampicillin, carbenicillin, and related antibiotics
   8175..8279    -  promoter       AmpR promoter: bla
   8672..8742    +  ncRNA          tRNA: Accession: RF00005 - tRNA
   8773..8848    +  misc_RNA       gRNA scaffold: guide RNA scaffold for the Streptococcus pyogenes CRISPR/Cas9 system
   9865..11079   +  CDS            LEU2: LEU3_YARLI - Protein inferred from homology: Swiss-Prot protein existence level 3. Catalyzes the oxidation of 3-carboxy-2-hydroxy-4- methylpentanoate (3-isopropylmalate) to 3-carboxy-4-methyl-2- oxopentanoate. The product decarboxylates to 4-methyl-2 oxopentanoate. From Yarrowia lipolytica (strain CLIB 122 / E 150) (Yeast) (Candida lipolytica).
  11823..35      +  CDS            rop (fragment) (across the origin): Rop protein, which maintains plasmids at low copy number; rop
>Addgene plasmid #84612 | pCRISPRyl_MFE1 | depositor full sequence | sequence record 165391 | pCRISPRyl_MFE1 sequence 11823 bps
TCGCGCGTTTCGGTGATGACGGTGAAAACCTCTGACACATGCAGCTCCCGGAGACGGTCACAGCTTGTCT
GTAAGCGGATGCCGGGAGCAGACAAGCCCGTCAGGGCGCGTCAGCGGGTGTTGGCGGGTGTCGGGGCTGG
CTTAACTATGCGGCATCAGAGCAGATTGTACTGAGAGTGCACCATATGCGGTGTGAAATACCGCACAGAT
GCGTAAGGAGAAAATACCGCATCAGGCGCCATTCGCCATTCAGGCTGCGCAACTGTTGGGAAGGGCGATC
GGTGCGGGCCTCTTCGCTATTACGCCAGCTGGCGAAAGGGGGATGTGCTGCAAGGCGATTAAGTTGGGTA
ACGCCAGGGTTTTCCCAGTCACGACGTTGTAAAACGACGGCCAGTGAATTCGAGCTCGGTACCCGCTTTT
CGTAGATAATGGAATACAAATGGATATCCAGAGTATACACATGGATAGTATACACTGACACGACAATTCT
GTATCTCTTTATGTTAACTACTGTGAGGCGTTAAATAGAGCTTGATATATAAAATGTTACATTTCACAGT
CTGAACTTTTGCAGATTACCTAATTTGGTAAGATATTAATTATGAACTGAAAGTTGATGGCATCCCTAAA
TTTGATGAAAGGGGGATCCCCCGGGTTCGAAGGTACCAAGGAAGCATGCGGTACCCGAATTCCTGAGGTG
TCTCACAAGTGCCGTGCAGTCCCGCCCCCACTTGCTTCTCTTTGTGTGTAGTGTACGTACATTATCGAGA
CCGTTGTTCCCGCCCACCTCGATCCGGTCTAGACTGAGGTGTCTCACAAGTGCCGTGCAGTCCCGCCCCC
ACTTGCTTCTCTTTGTGTGTAGTGTACGTACATTATCGAGACCGTTGTTCCCGCCCACCTCGATCCGGGG
ATCCCTGAGGTGTCTCACAAGTGCCGTGCAGTCCCGCCCCCACTTGCTTCTCTTTGTGTGTAGTGTACGT
ACATTATCGAGACCGTTGTTCCCGCCCACCTCGATCCGGGTCGACCTGAGGTGTCTCACAAGTGCCGTGC
AGTCCCGCCCCCACTTGCTTCTCTTTGTGTGTAGTGTACGTACATTATCGAGACCGTTGTTCCCGCCCAC
CTCGATCCGGGAGCTCCTGAGGTGTCTCACAAGTGCCGTGCAGTCCCGCCCCCACTTGCTTCTCTTTGTG
TGTAGTGTACGTACATTATCGAGACCGTTGTTCCCGCCCACCTCGATCCGGTCTAGACTGAGGTGTCTCA
CAAGTGCCGTGCAGTCCCGCCCCCACTTGCTTCTCTTTGTGTGTAGTGTACGTACATTATCGAGACCGTT
GTTCCCGCCCACCTCGATCCGGGGATCCCTGAGGTGTCTCACAAGTGCCGTGCAGTCCCGCCCCCACTTG
CTTCTCTTTGTGTGTAGTGTACGTACATTATCGAGACCGTTGTTCCCGCCCACCTCGATCCGGGTCGACC
TGAGGTGTCTCACAAGTGCCGTGCAGTCCCGCCCCCACTTGCTTCTCTTTGTGTGTAGTGTACGTACATT
ATCGAGACCGTTGTTCCCGCCCACCTCGATCCGGGCATGCCTGCAGAAGCTTTTGTGGTTGGGACTTTAG
CCAAGGGTATAAAAGACCACCGTCCCCGAATTACCTTTCCTCTTCTTTTCTCTCTCTCCTTGTCAACTCA
CACCCGAAATCGTTAAGCATTTCCTTCTGAGTATAAGAATCATTCAAAGGCGCGCCACAATGGATAAGAA
ATACTCCATTGGCCTGGACATCGGAACCAACTCCGTGGGTTGGGCCGTGATCACCGATGAGTACAAGGTG
CCCTCTAAGAAATTCAAGGTCCTGGGCAACACCGACCGACACTCCATCAAGAAGAACCTGATCGGCGCTC
TGCTCTTCGACTCTGGCGAGACCGCTGAGGCCACCCGACTGAAGCGAACCGCTCGAAGACGATACACCCG
AAGAAAGAACCGAATCTGTTACCTGCAGGAGATCTTCTCTAACGAGATGGCCAAGGTGGACGACTCTTTC
TTCCACCGACTGGAGGAGTCTTTCCTGGTGGAGGAGGACAAGAAGCACGAGCGACACCCCATCTTCGGCA
ACATCGTGGACGAGGTGGCCTACCACGAGAAGTACCCCACCATCTACCACCTGCGAAAGAAGCTGGTGGA
CTCTACCGACAAGGCCGACCTGCGACTGATCTACCTGGCCCTGGCCCACATGATCAAGTTCCGAGGCCAC
TTCCTGATCGAGGGCGACCTGAACCCCGACAACTCTGACGTGGACAAGCTGTTCATCCAGCTGGTGCAGA
CCTACAACCAGCTCTTCGAAGAGAACCCCATTAACGCTTCTGGCGTGGATGCTAAGGCCATCCTGTCTGC
CCGACTGTCTAAGTCTCGACGACTCGAGAACCTGATTGCTCAGCTCCCCGGAGAGAAGAAGAACGGTCTG
TTCGGAAACCTGATTGCTCTGTCCCTGGGTCTCACCCCTAACTTCAAGTCCAACTTCGATCTGGCTGAGG
ACGCTAAGCTGCAGCTGTCTAAGGACACCTACGACGATGACCTGGATAACCTGCTCGCCCAGATTGGCGA
CCAGTACGCCGACCTGTTCCTGGCCGCCAAGAACCTGTCTGACGCCATCCTGCTGTCTGACATCCTGCGA
GTGAACACCGAGATCACCAAGGCCCCCCTGTCTGCCTCCATGATTAAGCGATACGATGAGCACCACCAGG
ATCTGACCCTCCTCAAGGCTCTGGTCCGACAGCAGCTGCCCGAGAAGTACAAGGAGATTTTCTTCGACCA
GTCTAAGAACGGCTACGCCGGCTACATCGACGGCGGCGCCTCTCAGGAGGAGTTCTACAAGTTCATTAAG
CCCATCCTGGAGAAGATGGACGGAACCGAGGAACTGCTCGTGAAGCTGAACCGAGAGGACCTCCTGCGAA
AGCAGCGAACCTTCGACAACGGCTCTATCCCCCACCAGATCCACCTGGGCGAGCTGCACGCCATCCTGCG
ACGACAGGAGGACTTCTACCCCTTCCTGAAGGACAACCGAGAGAAGATCGAGAAGATCCTGACCTTCCGA
ATCCCCTACTACGTGGGACCCCTGGCCCGAGGAAACTCTCGATTCGCTTGGATGACCCGAAAGTCTGAGG
AGACCATTACCCCCTGGAACTTCGAGGAGGTGGTGGATAAGGGCGCCTCTGCTCAGTCTTTCATCGAGCG
AATGACCAACTTCGACAAGAACCTCCCCAACGAGAAGGTCCTGCCCAAGCACTCTCTGCTCTACGAGTAC
TTCACCGTCTACAACGAGCTCACCAAGGTCAAGTACGTGACCGAGGGAATGCGAAAGCCCGCTTTCCTGT
CTGGAGAGCAGAAGAAGGCTATTGTGGATCTGCTCTTCAAGACTAACCGAAAGGTCACCGTCAAGCAGCT
GAAGGAGGATTACTTCAAGAAGATTGAGTGTTTCGATTCTGTCGAGATCTCCGGCGTCGAGGACCGATTC
AACGCCTCTCTGGGTACCTACCACGACCTGCTGAAGATTATCAAGGACAAGGATTTCCTGGATAACGAGG
AGAACGAGGATATTCTCGAGGACATTGTCCTGACCCTCACCCTGTTCGAGGATCGAGAGATGATTGAGGA
GCGACTCAAGACCTACGCTCACCTGTTCGACGACAAGGTGATGAAGCAGCTGAAGCGACGACGATACACC
GGCTGGGGCCGACTGTCTCGAAAGCTGATCAACGGCATCCGAGACAAGCAGTCTGGCAAGACCATCCTGG
ACTTCCTGAAGTCTGACGGCTTCGCCAACCGAAACTTCATGCAGCTGATCCACGACGACTCTCTGACCTT
CAAGGAGGACATCCAGAAGGCCCAGGTGTCTGGCCAGGGCGACTCTCTGCACGAGCACATCGCCAACCTG
GCCGGCTCTCCCGCCATTAAGAAAGGTATCCTGCAGACCGTCAAGGTGGTCGATGAGCTCGTCAAGGTGA
TGGGCCGACACAAGCCCGAGAACATTGTCATTGAGATGGCTCGAGAGAACCAGACTACTCAGAAGGGTCA
GAAAAACTCCCGAGAGCGAATGAAGCGAATTGAGGAAGGTATTAAGGAGCTGGGATCCCAGATTCTCAAG
GAGCATCCCGTGGAGAACACTCAGCTCCAGAACGAGAAGCTGTACCTGTACTATCTGCAGAACGGTCGAG
ACATGTACGTCGACCAGGAGCTGGATATCAACCGACTCTCCGACTACGATGTGGACCACATTGTGCCCCA
GTCCTTCCTGAAGGACGATTCTATCGATAACAAGGTGCTGACCCGATCCGACAAGAACCGAGGCAAGTCT
GACAACGTGCCCTCCGAGGAGGTGGTCAAGAAGATGAAGAACTACTGGCGACAGCTGCTGAACGCCAAGC
TGATTACCCAGCGAAAGTTCGACAACCTGACCAAGGCCGAGCGAGGCGGCCTGTCTGAGCTGGACAAGGC
CGGCTTCATCAAGCGACAGCTGGTGGAGACCCGACAGATCACCAAGCACGTGGCCCAGATCCTGGACTCT
CGAATGAACACCAAGTACGACGAGAACGACAAGCTGATCCGAGAGGTGAAGGTGATCACCCTGAAGTCTA
AGCTGGTGTCTGACTTCCGAAAGGACTTCCAGTTCTACAAGGTGCGAGAGATTAACAACTACCACCACGC
CCACGATGCCTACCTGAACGCTGTCGTGGGCACCGCCCTCATCAAGAAGTATCCCAAGCTGGAGTCCGAG
TTCGTCTACGGCGACTACAAGGTCTACGATGTGCGAAAAATGATTGCCAAGTCCGAGCAGGAGATTGGCA
AGGCTACCGCCAAGTACTTCTTCTACTCCAACATTATGAACTTCTTCAAGACCGAGATTACCCTGGCTAA
CGGCGAGATTCGAAAGCGACCCCTCATTGAGACCAACGGAGAGACCGGTGAGATCGTGTGGGACAAGGGA
CGAGACTTCGCCACCGTGCGAAAGGTGCTGTCTATGCCCCAGGTGAACATCGTGAAGAAGACCGAGGTGC
AGACCGGAGGTTTCTCTAAGGAGTCCATCCTGCCCAAGCGAAACTCTGACAAGCTGATCGCCCGAAAGAA
GGACTGGGACCCCAAGAAGTACGGAGGTTTCGACTCTCCCACCGTGGCTTACTCTGTGCTGGTGGTGGCC
AAGGTGGAGAAGGGCAAGTCTAAGAAGCTGAAGTCTGTGAAGGAGCTGCTGGGCATTACCATCATGGAGC
GATCTTCTTTCGAGAAGAACCCCATTGACTTCCTGGAGGCCAAGGGATACAAGGAGGTGAAGAAAGATCT
GATTATCAAGCTCCCCAAGTACTCTCTGTTCGAGCTGGAGAACGGACGAAAGCGAATGCTGGCCTCTGCC
GGCGAGCTGCAGAAGGGAAACGAGCTGGCCCTGCCCTCCAAGTACGTCAACTTCCTGTACCTCGCCTCCC
ATTACGAGAAGCTGAAGGGCTCTCCCGAGGATAACGAGCAGAAGCAGCTCTTCGTGGAGCAGCATAAGCA
CTACCTGGACGAGATCATCGAGCAGATCTCTGAGTTCTCTAAGCGAGTGATCCTGGCTGACGCCAACCTG
GATAAGGTGCTGTCTGCTTACAACAAGCACCGAGACAAGCCCATTCGAGAGCAGGCTGAGAACATCATTC
ACCTGTTCACCCTGACCAACCTGGGAGCCCCCGCTGCCTTCAAGTACTTCGACACCACCATCGACCGAAA
GCGATACACCTCTACCAAGGAGGTGCTGGACGCCACCCTGATCCACCAGTCTATCACCGGCCTGTACGAG
ACCCGAATCGACCTGTCTCAGCTGGGCGGCGACTCTCGAGCCGACCCCAAGAAGAAGCGAAAGGTGTAAG
CTAGCCTCATGTAATTAGTTATGTCACGCTTACATTCACGCCCTCCCCCCACATCCGCTCTAACCGAAAA
GGAAGGAGTTAGACAACCTGAAGTCTAGGTCCCTATTTATTTTTTTATAGTTATGTTAGTATTAAGAACG
TTATTTATATTTCAAATTTTTCTTTTTTTTCTGTACAGACGCGTGTACGCATGTAACATTATACTGAAAA
CCTTGCTTGAGAAGGTTTTGGGACGCTCGAAGGCTTTAATTTGCAAGCTTGGCGTAATCATGGTCATAGC
TGTTTCCTGTGTGAAATTGTTATCCGCTCACAATTCCACACAACATACGAGCCGGAAGCATAAAGTGTAA
AGCCTGGGGTGCCTAATGAGTGAGCTAACTCACATTAATTGCGTTGCGCTCACTGCCCGCTTTCCAGTCG
GGAAACCTGTCGTGCCAGCTGCATTAATGAATCGGCCAACGCGCGGGGAGAGGCGGTTTGCGTATTGGGC
GCTCTTCCGCTTCCTCGCTCACTGACTCGCTGCGCTCGGTCGTTCGGCTGCGGCGAGCGGTATCAGCTCA
CTCAAAGGCGGTAATACGGTTATCCACAGAATCAGGGGATAACGCAGGAAAGAACATGTGAGCAAAAGGC
CAGCAAAAGGCCAGGAACCGTAAAAAGGCCGCGTTGCTGGCGTTTTTCCATAGGCTCCGCCCCCCTGACG
AGCATCACAAAAATCGACGCTCAAGTCAGAGGTGGCGAAACCCGACAGGACTATAAAGATACCAGGCGTT
TCCCCCTGGAAGCTCCCTCGTGCGCTCTCCTGTTCCGACCCTGCCGCTTACCGGATACCTGTCCGCCTTT
CTCCCTTCGGGAAGCGTGGCGCTTTCTCAATGCTCACGCTGTAGGTATCTCAGTTCGGTGTAGGTCGTTC
GCTCCAAGCTGGGCTGTGTGCACGAACCCCCCGTTCAGCCCGACCGCTGCGCCTTATCCGGTAACTATCG
TCTTGAGTCCAACCCGGTAAGACACGACTTATCGCCACTGGCAGCAGCCACTGGTAACAGGATTAGCAGA
GCGAGGTATGTAGGCGGTGCTACAGAGTTCTTGAAGTGGTGGCCTAACTACGGCTACACTAGAAGGACAG
TATTTGGTATCTGCGCTCTGCTGAAGCCAGTTACCTTCGGAAAAAGAGTTGGTAGCTCTTGATCCGGCAA
ACAAACCACCGCTGGTAGCGGTGGTTTTTTTGTTTGCAAGCAGCAGATTACGCGCAGAAAAAAAGGATCT
CAAGAAGATCCTTTGATCTTTTCTACGGGGTCTGACGCTCAGTGGAACGAAAACTCACGTTAAGGGATTT
TGGTCATGAGATTATCAAAAAGGATCTTCACCTAGATCCTTTTAAATTAAAAATGAAGTTTTAAATCAAT
CTAAAGTATATATGAGTAAACTTGGTCTGACAGTTACCAATGCTTAATCAGTGAGGCACCTATCTCAGCG
ATCTGTCTATTTCGTTCATCCATAGTTGCCTGACTCCCCGTCGTGTAGATAACTACGATACGGGAGGGCT
TACCATCTGGCCCCAGTGCTGCAATGATACCGCGAGACCCACGCTCACCGGCTCCAGATTTATCAGCAAT
AAACCAGCCAGCCGGAAGGGCCGAGCGCAGAAGTGGTCCTGCAACTTTATCCGCCTCCATCCAGTCTATT
AATTGTTGCCGGGAAGCTAGAGTAAGTAGTTCGCCAGTTAATAGTTTGCGCAACGTTGTTGCCATTGCTA
CAGGCATCGTGGTGTCACGCTCGTCGTTTGGTATGGCTTCATTCAGCTCCGGTTCCCAACGATCAAGGCG
AGTTACATGATCCCCCATGTTGTGCAAAAAAGCGGTTAGCTCCTTCGGTCCTCCGATCGTTGTCAGAAGT
AAGTTGGCCGCAGTGTTATCACTCATGGTTATGGCAGCACTGCATAATTCTCTTACTGTCATGCCATCCG
TAAGATGCTTTTCTGTGACTGGTGAGTACTCAACCAAGTCATTCTGAGAATAGTGTATGCGGCGACCGAG
TTGCTCTTGCCCGGCGTCAATACGGGATAATACCGCGCCACATAGCAGAACTTTAAAAGTGCTCATCATT
GGAAAACGTTCTTCGGGGCGAAAACTCTCAAGGATCTTACCGCTGTTGAGATCCAGTTCGATGTAACCCA
CTCGTGCACCCAACTGATCTTCAGCATCTTTTACTTTCACCAGCGTTTCTGGGTGAGCAAAAACAGGAAG
GCAAAATGCCGCAAAAAAGGGAATAAGGGCGACACGGAAATGTTGAATACTCATACTCTTCCTTTTTCAA
TATTATTGAAGCATTTATCAGGGTTATTGTCTCATGAGCGGATACATATTTGAATGTATTTAGAAAAATA
AACAAATAGGGGTTCCGCGCACATTTCCCCGAAAAGTGCCACCTGACGTCCCCAGTTGCAAAAGTTGACA
CAACTCTAGATCTGCTTCCAAATATAGAATCATAACAAGGGTTAGGGTGTGATTATATAATATTGGTCTT
AATTGATGTGCTAGGGCTTTAAAAGTTGGTTAAAATAACGCTCTAATGCCTTTTTAATATATTGTCTTTT
TCAAAATCTCAAATCGGACACTTCTTCGTGTATGAGACTCCATTTTTTGGCTCCGTCACGTGATATGTAT
TATCAGCTATAGTGGTGTAAACAAAGTTTTTTACTAGCTGTAATGGCATTTTGTCGGAGTGGTAAATCGC
CTTCTTGTTGTGCGTTCGAGTTCTGGACTCTGCACTGGGCTACTTTGAAAAATACCTCTAATGCGCCGAT
GGTTTAGTGGTAAAATCCATCGTTGCCATCGATGGGCCCCCGGTTCGATTCCGGGTCGGCGCAGGTTGAC
GTAGTCTCACCGAAACCAACCAGTTTTAGAGCTAGAAATAGCAAGTTAAAATAAGGCTAGTCCGTTATCA
ACTTGAAAAAGTGGCACCGAGTCGGTGCTTTTTTTTACGTCTAAGAAACCATTATTATCATGACATTAAC
CTATAAAAATAGGCGTATCACGAGGCCCAGATCCTCTAGAGTCGAAGCGGCCGCTATGTCTGATAAAAGG
ATGTAACATAGGCAAGCTGCTCGTGAGTGTTGAGTACGAACCTTAGATCCAAATCACCCGCACCCACGGA
TATACTTGCTTGAATATACAGTAGTATGCGGCCGCTTCGACACCATATCATATAAAACTAACAATGCATT
GAATTAATACGAAGACTACCCGTTGCTATCTCCACACCGTTATCTCCACGGTCCAAAGGCTGCTCAATGT
GCTGCATACGTAACGTGGGGTGCAACCTTGAGCACATAGTACTTTTCCGAAAACCGGCGATAATTAAGTG
TGCACTCCAACTTTTCACACTGAGCGTAAAATGTGGAGAAGAAATCGGCACTAAAAAGTCAGGTAGACTG
GAAAATGCGCCATGAAATGAATATCTCTTGCTACAGTAATGCCCAGCATCGAGGGGTATTGTGTCACCAA
CACTATAGTGGCAGCTGAAGCGCTCGTGATTGTAGTATGAGTCTTTATTGGTGATGGGAAGAGTTCACTC
AATATTCTCGTTACTGCCAAAACACCACGGTAATCGGCCAGACACCATGGATGTAGATCACCAAGCCTGT
GAATGTTATTCGAGCTAAAATGCACATGGTTGGTGAAAGGAGTAGTTGCTGTCGAATTCCGTCGTCGCCT
GAGTCATCATTTATTTACCAGTTGGCCACAAACCCTTGACGATCTCGTATGTCCCCTCCGACATACTCCC
GGCCGGCTGGGGTACGTTCGATAGCGCTATCGGCATCGACAAGGTTTGGGTCCCTAGCCGATACCGCACT
ACCTGAGTCACAATCTTCGGAGGTTTAGTCTTCCACATAGCACGGGCAAAAGTGCGTATATATACAAGAG
CGTTTGCCAGCCACAGATTTTCACTCCACACACCACATCACACATACAACCACACACATCCACAATGGAA
CCCGAAACTAAGAAGACCAAGACTGACTCCAAGAAGATTGTTCTTCTCGGCGGCGACTTCTGTGGCCCCG
AGGTGATTGCCGAGGCCGTCAAGGTGCTCAAGTCTGTTGCTGAGGCCTCCGGCACCGAGTTTGTGTTTGA
GGACCGACTCATTGGAGGAGCTGCCATTGAGAAGGAGGGCGAGCCCATCACCGACGCTACTCTCGACATC
TGCCGAAAGGCTGACTCTATTATGCTCGGTGCTGTCGGAGGCGCTGCCAACACCGTATGGACCACTCCCG
ACGGACGAACCGACGTGCGACCCGAGCAGGGTCTCCTCAAGCTGCGAAAGGACCTGAACCTGTACGCCAA
CCTGCGACCCTGCCAGCTGCTGTCGCCCAAGCTCGCCGATCTCTCCCCCATCCGAAACGTTGAGGGCACC
GACTTCATCATTGTCCGAGAGCTCGTCGGAGGTATCTACTTTGGAGAGCGAAAGGAGGATGACGGATCTG
GCGTCGCTTCCGACACCGAGACCTACTCCGTTCCTGAGGTTGAGCGAATTGCCCGAATGGCCGCCTTCCT
GGCCCTTCAGCACAACCCCCCTCTTCCCGTGTGGTCTCTTGACAAGGCCAACGTGCTGGCCTCCTCTCGA
CTTTGGCGAAAGACTGTCACTCGAGTCCTCAAGGACGAATTCCCCCAGCTCGAGCTCAACCACCAGCTGA
TCGACTCGGCCGCCATGATCCTCATCAAGCAGCCCTCCAAGATGAATGGTATCATCATCACCACCAACAT
GTTTGGCGATATCATCTCCGACGAGGCCTCCGTCATCCCCGGTTCTCTGGGTCTGCTGCCCTCCGCCTCT
CTGGCTTCTCTGCCCGACACCAACGAGGCGTTCGGTCTGTACGAGCCCTGTCACGGATCTGCCCCCGATC
TCGGCAAGCAGAAGGTCAACCCCATTGCCACCATTCTGTCTGCCGCCATGATGCTCAAGTTCTCTCTTAA
CATGAAGCCCGCCGGTGACGCTGTTGAGGCTGCCGTCAAGGAGTCCGTCGAGGCTGGTATCACTACCGCC
GATATCGGAGGCTCTTCCTCCACCTCCGAGGTCGGAGACTTGTTGCCAACAAGGTCAAGGAGCTGCTCAA
GAAGGAGTAAGTCGTTTCTACGACGCATTGATGGAAGGAGCAAACTGACGCGCCTGCGGGTTGGTCTACC
GGCAGGGTCCGCTAGTGTATAAGACTCTATAAAAAGGGCCCTGCCCTGCTAATGAAATGATGATTTATAA
TTTACCGGTGTAGCAACCTTGACTAGAAGAAGCAGATTGGGTGTGTTTGTAGTGGAGGACAGTGGTACGT
TTTGGAAACAGTCTTCTTGAAAGTGTCTTGTCTACAGTATATTCACTCATAACCTCAATAGCCAAGGGTG
TAGTCGGTTTATTAAAGGAAGGGAGTTGTGGCTGATGTGGATAGATATCTTTAAGCTGGCGACTGCACCC
AACGAGTGTGGTGGTAGCTTGTTACTGTATATTCGGTAAGATATATTTTGTGGGGTTTTAGTGGTGTTTG
GTAGGTTAGTGCTTGGTATATGAGTTGTAGGCATGACAATTTGGAAAGGGGTGGACTTTGGGAATATTGT
GGGATTTCAATACCTTAGTTTGTACAGGGTAATTGTTACAAATGATACAAAGAACTGTATTTCTTTTCAT
TTGTTTTAATTGGTTGTATATCAAGTCCGTTAGACGAGCTCAGTGCCATGGCTTTTGGCACTGTATTTCA
TTTTTAGAGGTACACTACATTCAGTGAGGTATGGTAAGGTTGAGGGCATAATGAAGGCACCTTGTACTGA
CAGTCACAGACCTCTCACCGAGAATTTTATGAGATATACTCGGGTTCATTTTAGGCTCCGATTCGATTCA
AATTATTACTGTCGAAATCGGTTGAGCATCCGTTGATTTCCGAACAGATCTGGCCCTTTCGTC
