>Addgene plasmid #84612 | pCRISPRyl_MFE1 | addgene partial sequence | sequence record 165388 | AmpSeq-F 5'-ctcatgagcggatacatatttgaa-3'
AAATAAACAAATAGGGGTTCCGCGCACATTTCCCCGAAAAGTGCCACCTGACGTCCCCAGTTGCAAAAGT
TGACACAACTCTAGATCTGCTTCCAAATATAGAATCATAACAAGGGTTAGGGTGTGATTATATAATATTG
GTCTTAATTGATGTGCTAGGGCTTTAAAAGTTGGTTAAAATAACGCTCTAATGCCTTTTTAATATATTGT
CTTTTTCAAAATCTCAAATCGGACACTTCTTCGTGTATGAGACTCCATTTTTTGGCTCCGTCACGTGATA
TGTATTATCAGCTATAGTGGTGTAAACAAAGTTTTTTACTAGCTGTAATGGCATTTTGTCGGAGTGGTAA
ATCGCCTTCTTGTTGTGCGTTCGAGTTCTGGACTCTGCACTGGGCTACTTTGAAAAATACCTCTAATGCG
CCGATGGTTTAGTGGTAAAATCCATCGTTGCCATCGATGGGCCCCCGGTTCGATTCCGGGTCGGCGCAGG
TTGACGTAGTCTCACCGAAACCAACCAGTTTTAGAGCTAGAAATAGCAAGTTAAAATAAGGCTAGTCCGT
TATCAACTTGAAAAAGTGGCACCGAGTCGGTGCTTTTTTTTACGTCTAAGAAACCATTATTATCATGACA
TTAACCTATAAAAATAGGCGTATCACGAGGCCCAGATCCTCTAGAGTCGAAGCGGCCGCTATGTCTGATA
AAAGGATGTAACATAGGCAAGCTGCTCGTGAGTGTTGAGTACGAACCTTAGATCCAAATCACCCGCACCC
ACGGATATACTTGCTTGAATATACAGTAGTATGCGGCCGCTTCGACACCATATCATATAAAACTAACAAT
GCATTGAATTAATACGAAGACTACCCGTTGCTATCTCCACACCGTTATCTCCACGGTCCAAAGGCTGCTC
AATGTGCTGCATAC
