>Addgene plasmid #84612 | pCRISPRyl_MFE1 | addgene partial sequence | sequence record 165390 | CYC1 5'-GCGTGAATGTAAGCGTGAC-3'
GCTTACACCTTTCGCTTCTTCTTGGGGTCGGCTCGAGAGTCGCCGCCCAGCTGAGACAGGTCGATTCGGG
TCTCGTACAGGCCGGTGATAGACTGGTGGATCAGGGTGGCGTCCAGCACCTCCTTGGTAGAGGTGTATCG
CTTTCGGTCGATGGTGGTGTCGAAGTACTTGAAGGCAGCGGGGGCTCCCAGGTTGGTCAGGGTGAACAGG
TGAATGATGTTCTCAGCCTGCTCTCGAATGGGCTTGTCTCGGTGCTTGTTGTAAGCAGACAGCACCTTAT
CCAGGTTGGCGTCAGCCAGGATCACTCGCTTAGAGAACTCAGAGATCTGCTCGATGATCTCGTCCAGGTA
GTGCTTATGCTGCTCCACGAAGAGCTGCTTCTGCTCGTTATCCTCGGGAGAGCCCTTCAGCTTCTCGTAA
TGGGAGGCGAGGTACAGGAAGTTGACGTACTTGGAGGGCAGGGCCAGCTCGTTTCCCTTCTGCAGCTCGC
CGGCAGAGGCCAGCATTCGCTTTCGTCCGTTCTCCAGCTCGAACAGAGAGTACTTGGGGAGCTTGATAAT
CAGATCTTTCTTCACCTCCTTGTATCCCTTGGCCTCCAGGAAGTCAATGGGGTTCTTCTCGAAAGAAGAT
CGCTCCATGATGGTAATGCCCAGCAGCTCCTTCACAGACTTCAGCTTCTTAGACTTGCCCTTCTCCACCT
TGGCCACCACCAGCACAGAGTAAGCCACGGTGGGAGAGTCGAAACCTCCGTACTTCTTGGGGTCCCAGTC
CTTCTTTCGGGCGATCAGCTTGTCAGAGTTTCGCTTGGGCAGGATGGACTCCTTAGAGAAACCTCCGGTC
TGCACCTCGGTCTTCTTCACGATGTTCACCTGGGGCATAGACAGCACCTTTCGCACGGTGGCGAAGTCTC
GTCCCTTGTCCCACACGATCTCACCGGTCTCTCCGTTGGTCTCAATGAGGGGTCGCTTTCGAATCTCGCC
GTTAGCCAGGGTAATCTCGGTCTTGAAGAAGTTCATAATGTTGGAGTAGAAGAAGTACTTGGCGGTAGCC
TTGCCAATCTCCTGCTCGGACTTGGCAA
